>Addgene plasmid #106744 | gh84 | addgene full sequence | sequence record 225623 | Addgene NGS Result
GAGGGCCTATTTCCCATGATTCCTTCATATTTGCATATACGATACAAGGCTGTTAGAGAGATAATTGGAA
TTAATTTGACTGTAAACACAAAGATATTAGTACAAAATACGTGACGTAGAAAGTAATAATTTCTTGGGTA
GTTTGCAGTTTTAAAATTATGTTTTAAAATGGACTATCATATGCTTACCGTAACTTGAAAGTATTTCGAT
TTCTTGGCTTTATATATCTTGTGGAAAGGACGAAACACCGCCACCAAGGTACCTTCTGTGGTTTTAGAGC
TAGAAATAGCAAGTTAAAATAAGGCTAGTCCGTTATCAACTTGAAAAAGTGGCACCGAGTCGGTGCTTTT
TTGTTTTAGAGCTAGAAATAGCAAGTTAAAATAAGGCTAGTCCGTTTTTAGCGCGTGCGCCAATTCTGCA
GACAAATGGCTCTAGAGGGCCGCAGGAACCCCTAGTGATGGAGTTGGCCACTCCCTCTCTGCGCGCTCGC
TCGCTCACTGAGGCCGGGCGACCAAAGGTCGCCCGACGCCCGGGCTTTGCCCGGGCGGCCTCAGTGAGCG
AGCGAGCGCGCAGCTGCCTGCAGGGGCGCCTGATGCGGTATTTTCTCCTTACGCATCTGTGCGGTATTTC
ACACCGCATA
[95 nt withheld, positions 641-735]
T
[46 nt withheld, positions 737-782]
C
[141 nt withheld, positions 784-924]
CCTTTGACGTTGGAGTCCACGTTCTTT
[37 nt withheld, positions 952-988]
ACTCTATCTCGGGCTATTCTTTTGATTTATAAGGGATTTTGCCGATTTCGGTCTATTGGTTAAAAAATGA
GCTGATTTAACAAAAATTTAACGCGAATTTTAACAAAATATTAACGTTTACAATTTTATGGTGCACTCTC
AGTACAATCTGCTCTGATGCCGCATAGTTAAGCCAGCCCCGACACCCGCCAACACCCGCTGACGCGCCCT
GACGGGCTTGTCTGCTCCCGGCATCCGCTTACAGACAAGCTGTGACCGTCTCCGGGAGCTGCATGTGTCA
GAGGTTTTCACCGTCATCACCGAAACGCGCGAGACGAAAGGGCCTCGTGATACGCCTATTTTTATAGGTT
AATGTCATGATAATAATGGTTTCTTAGACGTCAGGTGGCACTTTTCGGGGAAATGTGCGCGGAACCCCTA
TTTGTTTATTTTTCTAAATACATTCAAATATGTATCCGCTCATGAGACAATAACCCTGATAAATGCTTCA
ATAATATTGAAAAAGGAAGAGTATGAGTATTCAACATTTCCGTGTCGCCCTTATTCCCTTTTTTGCGGCA
TTTTGCCTTCCTGTTTTTGCTCACCCAGAAACGCTGGTGAAAGTAAAAGATGCTGAAGATCAGTTGGGTG
CACGAGTGGGTTACATCGAACTGGATCTCAACAGCGGTAAGATCCTTGAGAGTTTTCGCCCCGAAGAACG
TTTTCCAATGATGAGCACTTTTAAAGTTCTGCTATGTGGCGCGGTATTATCCCGTATTGACGCCGGGCAA
GAGCAACTCGGTCGCCGCATACACTATTCTCAGAATGACTTGGTTGAGTACTCACCAGTCACAGAAAAGC
ATCTTACGGATGGCATGACAGTAAGAGAATTATGCAGTGCTGCCATAACCATGAGTGATAACACTGCGGC
CAACTTACTTCTGACAACGATCGGAGGACCGAAGGAGCTAACCGCTTTTTTGCACAACATGGGGGATCAT
GTAACTCGCCTTGATCGTTGGGAACCGGAGCTGAATGAAGCCATACCAAACGACGAGCGTGACACCACGA
TGCCTGTAGCAATGGCAACAACGTTGCGCAAACTATTAACTGGCGAACTACTTACTCTAGCTTCCCGGCA
ACAATTAATAGACTGGATGGAGGCGGATAAAGTTGCAGGACCACTTCTGCGCTCGGCCCTTCCGGCTGGC
TGGTTTATTGCTGATAAATCTGGAGCCGGTGAGCGTGGAAGCCGCGGTATCATTGCAGCACTGGGGCCAG
ATGGTAAGCCCTCCCGTATCGTAGTTATCTACACGACGGGGAGTCAGGCAACTATGGATGAACGAAATAG
ACAGATCGCTGAGATAGGTGCCTCACTGATTAAGCATTGGTAACTGTCAGACCAAGTTTACTCATATATA
CTTTAGATTGATTTAAAACTTCATTTTTAATTTAAAAGGATCTAGGTGAAGATCCTTTTTGATAATCTCA
TGACCAAAATCCCTTAACGTGAGTTTTCGTTCCACTGAGCGTCAGACCCCGTAGAAAAGATCAAAGGATC
TTCTTGAGATCCTTTTTTTCTGCGCGTAATCTGCTGCTTGCAAACAAAAAAACCACCGCTACCAGCGGTG
GTTTGTTTGCCGGATCAAGAGCTACCAACTCTTTTTCCGAAGGTAACTGGCTTCAGCAGAGCGCAGATAC
CAAATACTGTTCTTCTAGTGTAGCCGTAGTTAGGCCACCACTTCAAGAACTCTGTAGCACCGCCTACATA
CCTCGCTCTGCTAATCCTGTTACCAGTGGCTGCTGCCAGTGGCGATAAGTCGTGTCTTACCGGGTTGGAC
TCAAGACGATAGTTACCGGATAAGGCGCAGCGGTCGGGCTGAACGGGGGGTTCGTGCACACAGCCCAGCT
TGGAGCGAACGACCTACACCGAACTGAGATACCTACAGCGTGAGCTATGAGAAAGCGCCACGCTTCCCGA
AGGGAGAAAGGCGGACAGGTATCCGGTAAGCGGCAGGGTCGGAACAGGAGAGCGCACGAGGGAGCTTCCA
GGGGGAAACGCCTGGTATCTTTATAGTCCTGTCGGGTTTCGCCACCTCTGACTTGAGCGTCGATTTTTGT
GATGCTCGTCAGGGGGGCGGAGCCTATGGAAAAACGCCAGCAACGCGGCCTTTTTACGGTTCCTGGCCTT
TTGCTGGCCTTTTGCTCACATGT
Features (pLannotate 1.2.2; 11 found; start..end, strand, type, name):
      1..241     +  promoter       U6 promoter: RNA polymerase III promoter for human U6 snRNA
    271..346     +  misc_RNA       gRNA scaffold: guide RNA scaffold for the Streptococcus pyogenes CRISPR/Cas9 system
    353..396     +  misc_RNA       gRNA scaffold (fragment): guide RNA scaffold for the Streptococcus pyogenes CRISPR/Cas9 system
    444..584     +  repeat_region  AAV2 ITR: inverted terminal repeat of adeno-associated virus serotype 2 inverted
    589..640     -  misc_feature   bom (fragment): basis of mobility region from pBR322
    659..1114    +  rep_origin     f1 ori (sequence partly withheld): f1 bacteriophage origin of replication; arrow indicates direction of (+) strand synthesis
   1115..1164    -  misc_feature   bom (fragment): basis of mobility region from pBR322
   1266..1301    -  CDS            rop (fragment): Rop protein, which maintains plasmids at low copy number; rop
   1396..1500    +  promoter       AmpR promoter: bla
   1501..2361    +  CDS            AmpR: β-lactamase; bla; confers resistance to ampicillin, carbenicillin, and related antibiotics
   2532..3120    +  rep_origin     ori: high-copy-number ColE1/pMB1/pBR322/pUC origin of replication
