[The description below was written by a language model from this plasmid's Addgene catalogue record and pLannotate feature annotations shown in this document.]
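Description:
gh84 is a small (about 3.2 kb) mammalian expression plasmid built on a pU6 backbone that produces a single guide RNA directed against human MGAT5B, the gene encoding the glycosyltransferase also known as GnT-IX or GnT-VB. It belongs to a validated gRNA collection designed for CRISPR/Cas9 targeting of human glycosyltransferase genes. The plasmid is maintained in E. coli at high copy through a ColE1/pUC-type origin and selected with ampicillin via the β-lactamase gene under its native promoter. An f1 phage origin is also present, along with short remnants of the pBR322 bom region and rop gene that appear to be backbone leftovers rather than functional elements.

The payload is a compact RNA polymerase III cassette. A human U6 snRNA promoter sits at the start of the sequence, followed by a short gap that is the right position for the 20-nucleotide MGAT5B protospacer, and then the Streptococcus pyogenes Cas9 guide RNA scaffold. A second, partial scaffold fragment is annotated immediately downstream; the record does not explain its origin. A single AAV2 inverted terminal repeat lies after the guide cassette, but with only one ITR detected the plasmid does not look like a complete AAV transfer vector, and the record does not describe it as one.

No Cas9 coding sequence, fluorescent reporter, or mammalian selection marker is annotated, so the nuclease must be supplied separately, for example from a co-transfected plasmid or a Cas9-expressing cell line. The construct is used for disrupting or editing MGAT5B in human cells to study its role in glycosylation.
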