Addgene plasmid #106744: gh84
Purpose: expression of gRNA targeting MGAT5B
Depositing lab: Eric-Paul Bennett. Depositing organization: University of Copenhagen. Publication: A validated gRNA library for CRISPR/Cas9 targeting of the human glycosyltransferase genome. Narimatsu Y, Joshi HJ, Zhang Y, Gomes C, Chen YH, Lorenzetti F, Furukawa S, Schjoldager K, Hansen L, Clausen H, Bennett EP, Wandall HH. Glycobiology. 2018 Jan 5. pii: 4791732. doi: 10.1093/glycob/cwx101. PubMed 29315387.
Backbone
  Vector backbone: pU6
  Vector type: Mammalian Expression
Growth in bacteria
  Bacterial resistance: Ampicillin, 100 μg/mL
  Growth temperature: 37°C
  Growth strain: DH5alpha
  Copy number: High Copy
Gene/Insert
  Gene/Insert name: MGAT5B
  gRNA/shRNA sequence: CCACCAAGGTACCTTCTGTG
  Species: H. sapiens (human)
  Entrez Gene: MGAT5B (a.k.a. GnT-IX, GnT-VB)
  Cloning method: Restriction Enzyme; 5′ cloning site unknown (unknown if destroyed); 3′ cloning site unknown (unknown if destroyed)
  Sequencing primers: 5′ T7NP
Terms and licenses: Academic/Nonprofit Terms; Industry Terms: Not Available to Industry
How to cite: gh84 was a gift from Eric-Paul Bennett (Addgene plasmid # 106744 ; http://n2t.net/addgene:106744 ; RRID:Addgene_106744)
