>Addgene plasmid #106744 | gh84 | addgene partial sequence | sequence record 221047 | hU6-F
AATTGGAATTAATTTGACTGTAAACACAAAGATATTAGTACAAAATACGTGACGTAGAAAGTAATAATTT
CTTGGGTAGTTTGCAGTTTTAAAATTATGTTTTAAAATGGACTATCATATGCTTACCGTAACTTGAAAGT
ATTTCGATTTCTTGGCTTTATATATCTTGTGGAAAGGACGAAACACCGCCACCAAGGTACCTTCTGTGGT
TTTAGAGCTAGAAATAGCAAGTTAAAATAAGGCTAGTCCGTTATCAACTTGAAAAAGTGGCACCGAGTCG
GTGCTTTTTTGTTTTAGAGCTAGAAATAGCAAGTTAAAATAAGGCTAGTCCGTTTTTAGCGCGTGCGCCA
ATTCTGCAGACAAATGGCTCTAGAGGGCCGCAGGAACCCCTAGTGATGGAGTTGGCCACTCCCTCTCTGC
GCGCTCGCTCGCTCACTGAGGCCGGGCGA
